Addgene plasmid #175825: pFX-β-tubulin-Sirius
Purpose: Express Sirius with microtubule-targeting sequence in mammalian cells
Depositing lab: Yusuke Ohba. Depositing organization: Hokkaido University. Publication: Folding Latency of Fluorescent Proteins Affects the Mitochondrial Localization of Fusion Proteins. Kashiwagi S, Fujioka Y, Satoh AO, Yoshida A, Fujioka M, Nepal P, Tsuzuki A, Aoki O, Paudel S, Sasajima H, Ohba Y. Cell Struct Funct. 2019 Dec 26;44(2):183-194. doi: 10.1247/csf.19028. Epub 2019 Nov 15. PubMed 31735740.
Backbone
  Vector backbone: pFX
  Backbone size w/o insert (bp): 4000
  Total vector size (bp): 6000
  Vector type: Mammalian Expression
  Selectable markers: Neomycin (select with G418)
Growth in bacteria
  Bacterial resistance: Kanamycin, 50 μg/mL
  Growth temperature: 37°C
  Growth strain: DH5alpha
  Copy number: High Copy
Gene/Insert
  Gene/Insert name: Sirius with microtuble-targeting sequence
  Insert size (bp): 2000
  Promoter: CMV
  Tag / fusion protein: human tubulin beta 4B class IVb;TUBB4B (N terminal on insert)
  Cloning method: Restriction Enzyme; 5′ cloning site XhoI (not destroyed); 3′ cloning site none (unknown if destroyed)
  Sequencing primers: 5′ none; 3′ none
Terms and licenses: Academic/Nonprofit Terms; Industry Terms: Not Available to Industry
How to cite: pFX-β-tubulin-Sirius was a gift from Yusuke Ohba (Addgene plasmid # 175825 ; http://n2t.net/addgene:175825 ; RRID:Addgene_175825)
