[The description below was written by a language model from this plasmid's Addgene catalogue record and pLannotate feature annotations shown in this document.]
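Description:
pFX-β-tubulin-Sirius is a mammalian expression plasmid of about 6.2 kb, built on the pFX backbone, that expresses the fluorescent protein Sirius targeted to microtubules. Expression is driven by the human cytomegalovirus immediate early enhancer and promoter. The open reading frame consists of human β-tubulin class IVb (TUBB4B) followed by Sirius, so the tubulin sits at the N-terminus of the fusion and serves as the microtubule-targeting moiety by carrying the fluorophore into the microtubule lattice. Sirius is an Aequorea victoria-derived protein with ultraviolet-range excitation and very low acid sensitivity. An SV40 polyadenylation signal terminates the transcript. The short SV40 large T antigen fragment annotated just upstream of it is most likely part of that SV40 terminator region rather than a functional coding element.

The backbone has the layout typical of dual-selection mammalian vectors. A single Tn5 aminoglycoside phosphotransferase gene (NeoR/KanR) lies downstream of tandem promoters: a bacterial bla promoter and the SV40 enhancer/early promoter. It therefore gives kanamycin resistance in E. coli and G418 resistance in transfected mammalian cells, and it ends with an HSV thymidine kinase poly(A) signal. The small ble and bGH poly(A) fragments annotated nearby appear to be residual sequence. A high-copy ColE1/pUC-type origin supports propagation in bacteria, and an f1 origin is also present.

The stated purpose is to express microtubule-localised Sirius in mammalian cells. The plasmid comes from a study of how the folding latency of fluorescent proteins affects the subcellular localisation of their fusion proteins, which suggests it belongs to a set of organelle- or structure-targeted fluorescent markers.
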