Features (pLannotate 1.2.2; 14 found; start..end, strand, type, name):
     61..364     +  enhancer       CMV enhancer: human cytomegalovirus immediate early enhancer
    365..568     +  promoter       CMV promoter: human cytomegalovirus (CMV) immediate early promoter
    630..1964    +  CDS            TUBB4B: TBB4B_HUMAN - Also known as TUBB2C. Experimental evidence at protein level: Swiss-Prot protein existence level 1. Tubulin is the major constituent of microtubules. It binds two moles of GTP, one at an exchangeable site on the beta chain and one at a non-exchangeable site on the alpha chain. From Homo sapiens (Human).
   2001..2717    +  CDS            Sirius: Sirius is a basic (constitutively fluorescent) uv fluorescent protein published in 2009, derived from Aequorea victoria. It has very low acid sensitivity.
   2853..2937    +  CDS            large T antigen (fragment): large T antigen from SV40 (simian virus 40)
   2960..3081    +  polyA_signal   SV40 poly(A) signal: SV40 polyadenylation signal
   3115..3543    -  rep_origin     f1 ori (sequence partly withheld): f1 bacteriophage origin of replication; arrow indicates direction of (+) strand synthesis
   3570..3674    +  promoter       AmpR promoter: bla
   3676..4033    +  promoter       SV40 promoter: SV40 enhancer and early promoter
   4068..4862    +  CDS            NeoR/KanR: aminoglycoside phosphotransferase from Tn5; aph(3')-II (or nptII); confers resistance to neomycin, kanamycin, and G418 (Geneticin®)
   4883..5035    +  CDS            ble (fragment): BLE_KLEPN - Experimental evidence at protein level: Swiss-Prot protein existence level 1. Binding protein with a strong affinity to the bleomycin family of antibiotics. Binds to CL990; an antimitotic-antibiotic compound. From Klebsiella pneumoniae.
   5094..5141    +  polyA_signal   HSV TK poly(A) signal: herpes simplex virus thymidine kinase polyadenylation signal (Cole and Stacy, 1985)
   5232..5248    -  polyA_signal   bGH poly(A) signal (fragment): bovine growth hormone polyadenylation signal
   5470..6058    +  rep_origin     ori: high-copy-number ColE1/pMB1/pBR322/pUC origin of replication
>Addgene plasmid #175825 | pFX-β-tubulin-Sirius | addgene full sequence | sequence record 354736 | Addgene NGS Result
TAGTTATTAATAGTAATCAATTACGGGGTCATTAGTTCATAGCCCATATATGGAGTTCCGCGTTACATAA
CTTACGGTAAATGGCCCGCCTGGCTGACCGCCCAACGACCCCCGCCCATTGACGTCAATAATGACGTATG
TTCCCATAGTAACGCCAATAGGGACTTTCCATTGACGTCAATGGGTGGAGTATTTACGGTAAACTGCCCA
CTTGGCAGTACATCAAGTGTATCATATGCCAAGTACGCCCCCTATTGACGTCAATGACGGTAAATGGCCC
GCCTGGCATTATGCCCAGTACATGACCTTATGGGACTTTCCTACTTGGCAGTACATCTACGTATTAGTCA
TCGCTATTACCATGGTGATGCGGTTTTGGCAGTACATCAATGGGCGTGGATAGCGGTTTGACTCACGGGG
ATTTCCAAGTCTCCACCCCATTGACGTCAATGGGAGTTTGTTTTGGCACCAAAATCAACGGGACTTTCCA
AAATGTCGTAACAACTCCGCCCCATTGACGCAAATGGGCGGTAGGCGTGTACGGTGGGAGGTCTATATAA
GCAGAGCTGGTTTAGTGAACCGTCAGATCCGCTAGCGCTACCGGTTCTAGAAGTACTCTCGAGACCACCA
TGAGGGAAATCGTGCACTTGCAGGCCGGGCAGTGCGGCAACCAAATCGGCGCCAAGTTTTGGGAGGTGAT
CAGCGATGAGCACGGCATCGACCCCACGGGCACCTACCACGGGGACAGCGACCTGCAGCTGGAACGCATC
AACGTGTACTACAATGAGGCCACCGGCGGCAAGTACGTGCCCCGCGCCGTGCTCGTGGATCTGGAGCCCG
GCACCATGGACTCCGTGCGCTCGGGGCCCTTCGGGCAGATCTTCCGGCCGGACAACTTCGTTTTCGGTCA
GAGTGGTGCTGGGAACAACTGGGCCAAGGGGCACTACACAGAAGGCGCGGAGCTGGTGGACTCGGTGCTG
GATGTTGTGAGAAAGGAGGCTGAGAGCTGTGACTGCCTGCAGGGTTTCCAGCTGACCCACTCCCTGGGTG
GGGGGACTGGGTCTGGGATGGGTACCCTCCTCATCAGCAAGATCCGGGAGGAGTACCCAGACAGGATCAT
GAACACGTTTAGTGTGGTGCCTTCGCCCAAAGTGTCAGACACAGTGGTGGAGCCCTACAACGCCACCCTC
TCAGTCCACCAGCTCGTAGAAAACACAGACGAGACCTACTGCATTGATAACGAAGCTCTCTACGACATTT
GCTTCAGAACCCTAAAGCTGACCACGCCCACCTATGGTGACCTGAACCACCTGGTGTCTGCTACCATGAG
TGGGGTCACCACCTGCCTGCGCTTCCCAGGCCAGCTCAATGCTGACCTGCGGAAGCTGGCTGTGAACATG
GTCCCGTTTCCCCGGCTGCACTTCTTCATGCCCGGCTTTGCCCCACTGACCAGCCGGGGCAGCCAGCAGT
ACCGGGCGCTGACCGTGCCCGAGCTCACCCAGCAGATGTTTGATGCCAAGAACATGATGGCTGCCTGCGA
CCCCCGCCATGGCCGCTACCTGACGGTTGCCGCCGTGTTCAGGGGCCGCATGTCCATGAAGGAGGTGGAT
GAGCAAATGCTTAATGTCCAAAACAAAAACAGCAGCTATTTTGTTGAGTGGATCCCCAACAATGTGAAAA
CGGCTGTCTGTGACATCCCACCTCGGGGGCTAAAAATGTCCGCCACCTTCATTGGCAACAGCACGGCCAT
CCAGGAGCTGTTCAAGCGCATCTCCGAGCAGTTCACGGCCATGTTCCGGCGCAAGGCCTTCCTGCACTGG
TACACGGGCGAGGGCATGGACGAGATGGAGTTCACCGAGGCCGAGAGCAACATGAATGACCTGGTGTCCG
AGTACCAGCAGTACCAGGATGCCACAGCCGAGGAGGAGGGCGAGTTCGAGGAGGAGGCTGAGGAGGAGGT
GGCCTGCGGCCGCGGAGGATCCGGAGGAGAATTCGGATCCATGGTGAGCAAGGGCGAGGAGCTGTTCACC
GGGGTGGTGCCCATCCTGGTCGAGCTGGACGGCGACGTAAACGGCCACAGGTTCAGCGTGTCCGGCGAGG
GCGAGGGCGATGCCACCTACGGCAAGCTGACCCTGAAGCTCATCTGCACCACCGGCAAGCTGCCCGTGCC
CTGGCCCACCCTCGTGACCACCCTGCAATTCGGCGTGCTGTGCTTCGCCCGCTACCCCGACCACATGAAG
CAGCACGACTTCTTCAAGTCCGCCATGCCCGATGGCTACGTCCAGGAGCGTACCATCTTCTTCAAGGACG
ACGGCAACTACAAGACCCGCGCCGAGGTGAAGTTCGAGGGCGACACCCTGGTGAACCGCATCGAGCTGAA
GGGCTTCGACTTCAAGGAGGACGGCAACATCCTGGGGCACAAGCTGGAGTACAACGGGATAAGCTCAAAC
GTATATATCACCGCCGACAAGCAGAAGAACGGCATCAAGGCCCACTTCAAGATCCGCCACAACATCGAGG
ACGGCGGCGTGCAGCTCGCCGACCACTACCAGCAGAACACCCCCATCGGCGACGGCCCCGTGCTGCTGCC
CGACAACCACTACCTGAGCGTCCAGTCCAAGCTGAGCAAAGACCCCAACGAGAAGCGCGATCACATGGTC
CTGCTGGAGTCCGTGACCGCCGCCGGGATCACTCTGAGCATGGACGAGCTGTACAAGGGAGGATCTGGAG
GAAGATCTCTGACTGACTGAGATGCGCGGATGTCGAACGGCAGTTCGGCCGAATAGGCCGACAGCCGGCC
GTCGGCCGACGACACGGCCAGGGCCGGCGGGGATCCACCGGATCTAGATAACTGATCATAATCAGCCATA
CCACATTTGTAGAGGTTTTACTTGCTTTAAAAAACCTCCCACACCTCCCCCTGAACCTGAAACATAAAAT
GAATGCAATTGTTGTTGTTAACTTGTTTATTGCAGCTTATAATGGTTACAAATAAAGCAATAGCATCACA
AATTTCACAAATAAAGCATTTTTTTCACTGCATTCTAGTTGTGGTTTGTCCAAACTCATCAATGTATCTT
AAGGCGTAAATTGTAAGCGTTAATATTTTGTTAAAATTCGCGTTAAATTTTTGTTAAATCAGCTCATTTT
TTAACCAATAGGCCGAAATCGGCAAAATCCCTTATAAATCAAAAGAATAGACCGAGATAGGGT
[37 nt withheld, positions 3214-3250]
AAAGAACGTGGACTCCAACGTCAAAGG
[49 nt withheld, positions 3278-3326]
T
[91 nt withheld, positions 3328-3418]
G
[124 nt withheld, positions 3420-3543]
CAGGTGGCACTTTTCGGGGAAATGTGCGCGGAACCCCTATTTGTTTATTTTTCTAAATACATTCAAATAT
GTATCCGCTCATGAGACAATAACCCTGATAAATGCTTCAATAATATTGAAAAAGGAAGAGTCCTGAGGCG
GAAAGAACCAGCTGTGGAATGTGTGTCAGTTAGGGTGTGGAAAGTCCCCAGGCTCCCCAGCAGGCAGAAG
TATGCAAAGCATGCATCTCAATTAGTCAGCAACCAGGTGTGGAAAGTCCCCAGGCTCCCCAGCAGGCAGA
AGTATGCAAAGCATGCATCTCAATTAGTCAGCAACCATAGTCCCGCCCCTAACTCCGCCCATCCCGCCCC
TAACTCCGCCCAGTTCCGCCCATTCTCCGCCCCATGGCTGACTAATTTTTTTTATTTATGCAGAGGCCGA
GGCCGCCTCGGCCTCTGAGCTATTCCAGAAGTAGTGAGGAGGCTTTTTTGGAGGCCTAGGCTTTTGCAAA
GATCGATCAAGAGACAGGATGAGGATCGTTTCGCATGATTGAACAAGATGGATTGCACGCAGGTTCTCCG
GCCGCTTGGGTGGAGAGGCTATTCGGCTATGACTGGGCACAACAGACAATCGGCTGCTCTGATGCCGCCG
TGTTCCGGCTGTCAGCGCAGGGGCGCCCGGTTCTTTTTGTCAAGACCGACCTGTCCGGTGCCCTGAATGA
ACTGCAAGACGAGGCAGCGCGGCTATCGTGGCTGGCCACGACGGGCGTTCCTTGCGCAGCTGTGCTCGAC
GTTGTCACTGAAGCGGGAAGGGACTGGCTGCTATTGGGCGAAGTGCCGGGGCAGGATCTCCTGTCATCTC
ACCTTGCTCCTGCCGAGAAAGTATCCATCATGGCTGATGCAATGCGGCGGCTGCATACGCTTGATCCGGC
TACCTGCCCATTCGACCACCAAGCGAAACATCGCATCGAGCGAGCACGTACTCGGATGGAAGCCGGTCTT
GTCGATCAGGATGATCTGGACGAAGAGCATCAGGGGCTCGCGCCAGCCGAACTGTTCGCCAGGCTCAAGG
CGAGCATGCCCGACGGCGAGGATCTCGTCGTGACCCATGGCGATGCCTGCTTGCCGAATATCATGGTGGA
AAATGGCCGCTTTTCTGGATTCATCGACTGTGGCCGGCTGGGTGTGGCGGACCGCTATCAGGACATAGCG
TTGGCTACCCGTGATATTGCTGAAGAGCTTGGCGGCGAATGGGCTGACCGCTTCCTCGTGCTTTACGGTA
TCGCCGCTCCCGATTCGCAGCGCATCGCCTTCTATCGCCTTCTTGACGAGTTCTTCTGAGCGGGACTCTG
GGGTTCGAAATGACCGACCAAGCGACGCCCAACCTGCCATCACGAGATTTCGATTCCACCGCCGCCTTCT
ATGAAAGGTTGGGCTTCGGAATCGTTTTCCGGGACGCCGGCTGGATGATCCTCCAGCGCGGGGATCTCAT
GCTGGAGTTCTTCGCCCACCCTAGGGGGAGGCTAACTGAAACACGGAAGGAGACAATACCGGAAGGAACC
CGCGCTATGACGGCAATAAAAAGACAGAATAAAACGCACGGTGTTGGGTCGTTTGTTCATAAACGCGGGG
TTCGGTCCCAGGGCTGGCACTCTGTCGATACCCCACCGAGACCCCATTGGGGCCAATACGCCCGCGTTTC
TTCCTTTTCCCCACCCCACCCCCCAAGTTCGGGTGAAGGCCCAGGGCTCGCAGCCAACGTCGGGGCGGCA
GGCCCTGCCATAGCCTCAGGTTACTCATATATACTTTAGATTGATTTAAAACTTCATTTTTAATTTAAAA
GGATCTAGGTGAAGATCCTTTTTGATAATCTCATGACCAAAATCCCTTAACGTGAGTTTTCGTTCCACTG
AGCGTCAGACCCCGTAGAAAAGATCAAAGGATCTTCTTGAGATCCTTTTTTTCTGCGCGTAATCTGCTGC
TTGCAAACAAAAAAACCACCGCTACCAGCGGTGGTTTGTTTGCCGGATCAAGAGCTACCAACTCTTTTTC
CGAAGGTAACTGGCTTCAGCAGAGCGCAGATACCAAATACTGTTCTTCTAGTGTAGCCGTAGTTAGGCCA
CCACTTCAAGAACTCTGTAGCACCGCCTACATACCTCGCTCTGCTAATCCTGTTACCAGTGGCTGCTGCC
AGTGGCGATAAGTCGTGTCTTACCGGGTTGGACTCAAGACGATAGTTACCGGATAAGGCGCAGCGGTCGG
GCTGAACGGGGGGTTCGTGCACACAGCCCAGCTTGGAGCGAACGACCTACACCGAACTGAGATACCTACA
GCGTGAGCTATGAGAAAGCGCCACGCTTCCCGAAGGGAGAAAGGCGGACAGGTATCCGGTAAGCGGCAGG
GTCGGAACAGGAGAGCGCACGAGGGAGCTTCCAGGGGGAAACGCCTGGTATCTTTATAGTCCTGTCGGGT
TTCGCCACCTCTGACTTGAGCGTCGATTTTTGTGATGCTCGTCAGGGGGGCGGAGCCTATGGAAAAACGC
CAGCAACGCGGCCTTTTTACGGTTCCTGGCCTTTTGCTGGCCTTTTGCTCACATGTTCTTTCCTGCGTTA
TCCCCTGATTCTGTGGATAACCGTATTACCGCCATGCAT
